>Addgene plasmid #24039 | RPS1B-GFP (95) | addgene partial sequence | sequence record 29834 | 24039 with GFP-R
TTCCGATGCTTTGAAGGGTAGAGTTGTCGAAGTTTGTTTGGCTGACTTGCAAGGTTCTGAAGACCATTCT
TTCAGAAAGGTTAAGTTGAGAGTCGATGAAGTTCAAGGTAAGAACTTGTTGACCAACTTCCACGGTATGG
ACTTCACTACCGACAAATTGAGATCAATGGTCAGAAAATGGCAAACTTTGATCGAAGCTAATGTTACCGT
TAAGACTTCCGATGATTACGTTTTGAGAATCTTTGCTATTGCCTTCACCAGAAAGCAAGCTAACCAAGTT
AAGAGACACTCTTACGCTCAATCTTCCCACATCAGAGCTATCAGAAAAGTTATTTCTGAAATCTTGACCA
GAGAAGTTCAAAACTCTACTTTGGCTCAATTGACCTCCAAATTGATTCCAGAAGTTATCAACAAGGAAAT
CGAAAATGCTACCAAGGTCATCTTCCCACTACAAAACATCCACGTTAGAGAGGTTAAGTTATTGAAACAA
CCAAAGTTCGACGTTGGTGCTTTGATGGCTTTGCATGGTGAAGGTTCCGGTGAAGAAAAGGGTAAGAAGG
TTTCTGGTTTCAAGGACGAAGTCTTGGAAAACTGTGACAAGCTTTATTAAAATGT
