[The description below was written by a language model from this plasmid's Addgene catalogue record.]
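Description:
RPS1B-GFP (95) is a yeast expression plasmid built on the yEGFP3 backbone (about 5 kb without insert) that encodes the Saccharomyces cerevisiae ribosomal protein gene RPS1B (also known as PLC2 or RP10B) fused to a green fluorescent protein. It is a shuttle construct. In Escherichia coli it is maintained under ampicillin selection, and in budding yeast it is selected through the LEU2 auxotrophic marker, which complements leucine auxotrophy in leu2 host strains. The record does not state the bacterial copy number. It also does not say which yeast replication element, if any, the backbone carries, so it is unclear whether the plasmid is episomal, centromeric or integrating.

The entire RPS1B open reading frame was inserted by restriction cloning between the EcoRI and HindIII sites of yEGFP3, directly upstream of the GFP coding sequence, so the fluorescent protein sits at the C terminus of Rps1b. The promoter driving the fusion is not stated in the record. Repository quality control detected two missense changes in the insert, D203V and K214E. The depositor notes that there is no evidence these substitutions affect activity, but users needing a strictly wild-type sequence should take them into account.

No specific application is recorded. A GFP-tagged small-subunit ribosomal protein of this kind would generally be used for live-cell fluorescence imaging of the protein's localisation in yeast. No annotated feature table accompanies this entry, so the description rests on the catalogue fields alone.
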