Addgene plasmid #24039: RPS1B-GFP (95)
Depositing lab: Michael Rout. Depositing organization: Rockefeller University.
Backbone
  Vector backbone: yEGFP3
  Backbone size w/o insert (bp): 5000
  Vector type: Yeast Expression
  Selectable markers: LEU2
Growth in bacteria
  Bacterial resistance: Ampicillin, 100 μg/mL
  Growth temperature: 37°C
  Growth strain: DH5alpha
  Copy number: Unknown
Gene/Insert
  Gene/Insert name: RPS1B
  Species: S. cerevisiae (budding yeast)
  Entrez Gene: RPS1B (a.k.a. PLC2, RP10B)
  Tag / fusion protein: EGFP (C terminal on insert)
  Cloning method: Restriction Enzyme; 5′ cloning site EcoRI (unknown if destroyed); 3′ cloning site HindIII (unknown if destroyed)
  Sequencing primers: 5′ EGFP-N
Terms and licenses: Academic/Nonprofit Terms; Industry Terms: Not Available to Industry
Depositor comments: Entire RPS1B ORF inserted upstream of eGFP in EcoRI/HindIII of yEGFP3. Two missense mutations, D203V and K214E, detected in Addgene quality control. There is no evidence to suggest mutations affect activity.
How to cite: RPS1B-GFP (95) was a gift from Michael Rout (Addgene plasmid # 24039 ; http://n2t.net/addgene:24039 ; RRID:Addgene_24039)
